>Addgene plasmid #75995 | TLK1 gRNA (BRDN0001147425) | addgene full sequence | sequence record 184976 | Addgene Assembled Sequence
CCCGGGTGCAAAGATGGATAAAGTTTTAAACAGAGAGGAATCTTTGCAGCTAATGGACCTTCTAGGTCTT
GAAAGGAGTGGGAATTGGCTCCGGTGCCCGTCAGTGGGCAGAGCGCACATCGCCCACAGTCCCCGAGAAG
TTGGGGGGAGGGGTCGGCAATTGATCCGGTGCCTAGAGAAGGTGGCGCGGGGTAAACTGGGAAAGTGATG
TCGTGTACTGGCTCCGCCTTTTTCCCGAGGGTGGGGGAGAACCGTATATAAGTGCAGTAGTCGCCGTGAA
CGTTCTTTTTCGCAACGGGTTTGCCGCCAGAACACAGGTAAGTGCCGTGTGTGGTTCCCGCGGGCCTGGC
CTCTTTACGGGTTATGGCCCTTGCGTGCCTTGAATTACTTCCACCTGGCTGCAGTACGTGATTCTTGATC
CCGAGCTTCGGGTTGGAAGTGGGTGGGAGAGTTCGAGGCCTTGCGCTTAAGGAGCCCCTTCGCCTCGTGC
TTGAGTTGAGGCCTGGCCTGGGCGCTGGGGCCGCCGCGTGCGAATCTGGTGGCACCTTCGCGCCTGTCTC
GCTGCTTTCGATAAGTCTCTAGCCATTTAAAATTTTTGATGACCTGCTGCGACGCTTTTTTTCTGGCAAG
ATAGTCTTGTAAATGCGGGCCAAGATCTGCACACTGGTATTTCGGTTTTTGGGGCCGCGGGCGGCGACGG
GGCCCGTGCGTCCCAGCGCACATGTTCGGCGAGGCGGGGCCTGCGAGCGCGGCCACCGAGAATCGGACGG
GGGTAGTCTCAAGCTGGCCGGCCTGCTCTGGTGCCTGGCCTCGCGCCGCCGTGTATCGCCCCGCCCTGGG
CGGCAAGGCTGGCCCGGTCGGCACCAGTTGCGTGAGCGGAAAGATGGCCGCTTCCCGGCCCTGCTGCAGG
GAGCTCAAAATGGAGGACGCGGCGCTCGGGAGAGCGGGCGGGTGAGTCACCCACACAAAGGAAAAGGGCC
TTTCCGTCCTCAGCCGTCGCTTCATGTGACTCCACGGAGTACCGGGCGCCGTCCAGGCACCTCGATTAGT
TCTCGAGCTTTTGGAGTACGTCGTCTTTAGGTTGGGGGGAGGGGTTTTATGCGATGGAGTTTCCCCACAC
TGAGTGGGTGGAGACTGAAGTTAGGCCAGCTTGGCACTTGATGTAATTCTCCTTGGAATTTGCCCTTTTT
GAGTTTGGATCTTGGTTCATTCTCAAGCCTCAGACAGTGGTTCAAAGTTTTTTTCTTCCATTTCAGGTGT
CGTGACGTACGGCCACCATGACCGAGTACAAGCCCACGGTGCGCCTCGCCACCCGCGACGACGTCCCCAG
GGCCGTACGCACCCTCGCCGCCGCGTTCGCCGACTACCCCGCCACGCGCCACACCGTCGATCCGGACCGC
CACATCGAGCGGGTCACCGAGCTGCAAGAACTCTTCCTCACGCGCGTCGGGCTCGACATCGGCAAGGTGT
GGGTCGCGGACGACGGCGCCGCCGTGGCGGTCTGGACCACGCCGGAGAGCGTCGAAGCGGGGGCGGTGTT
CGCCGAGATCGGCCCGCGCATGGCCGAGTTGAGCGGTTCCCGGCTGGCCGCGCAGCAACAGATGGAAGGC
CTCCTGGCGCCGCACCGGCCCAAGGAGCCCGCGTGGTTCCTGGCCACCGTCGGAGTCTCGCCCGACCACC
AGGGCAAGGGTCTGGGCAGCGCCGTCGTGCTCCCCGGAGTGGAGGCGGCCGAGCGCGCCGGGGTGCCCGC
CTTCCTGGAGACCTCCGCGCCCCGCAACCTCCCCTTCTACGAGCGGCTCGGCTTCACCGTCACCGCCGAC
GTCGAGGTGCCCGAAGGACCGCGCACCTGGTGCATGACCCGCAAGCCCGGTGCCTGAACGCGTTAAGTCG
ACAATCAACCTCTGGATTACAAAATTTGTGAAAGATTGACTGGTATTCTTAACTATGTTGCTCCTTTTAC
GCTATGTGGATACGCTGCTTTAATGCCTTTGTATCATGCTATTGCTTCCCGTATGGCTTTCATTTTCTCC
TCCTTGTATAAATCCTGGTTGCTGTCTCTTTATGAGGAGTTGTGGCCCGTTGTCAGGCAACGTGGCGTGG
TGTGCACTGTGTTTGCTGACGCAACCCCCACTGGTTGGGGCATTGCCACCACCTGTCAGCTCCTTTCCGG
GACTTTCGCTTTCCCCCTCCCTATTGCCACGGCGGAACTCATCGCCGCCTGCCTTGCCCGCTGCTGGACA
GGGGCTCGGCTGTTGGGCACTGACAATTCCGTGGTGTTGTCGGGGAAATCATCGTCCTTTCCTTGGCTGC
TCGCCTGTGTTGCCACCTGGATTCTGCGCGGGACGTCCTTCTGCTACGTCCCTTCGGCCCTCAATCCAGC
GGACCTTCCTTCCCGCGGCCTGCTGCCGGCTCTGCGGCCTCTTCCGCGTCTTCGCCTTCGCCCTCAGACG
AGTCGGATCTCCCTTTGGGCCGCCTCCCCGCGTCGACTTTAAGACCAATGACTTACAAGGCAGCTGTAGA
TCTTAGCCACTTTTTAAAAGAAAAGGGGGGACTGGAAGGGCTAATTCACTCCCAACGAAGACAAGATCTG
CTTTTTGCTTGTACTGGGTCTCTCTGGTTAGACCAGATCTGAGCCTGGGAGCTCTCTGGCTAACTAGGGA
ACCCACTGCTTAAGCCTCAATAAAGCTTGCCTTGAGTGCTTCAAGTAGTGTGTGCCCGTCTGTTGTGTGA
CTCTGGTAACTAGAGATCCCTCAGACCCTTTTAGTCAGTGTGGAAAATCTCTAGCAGTACGTATAGTAGT
TCATGTCATCTTATTATTCAGTATTTATAACTTGCAAAGAAATGAATATCAGAGAGTGAGAGGAACTTGT
TTATTGCAGCTTATAATGGTTACAAATAAAGCAATAGCATCACAAATTTCACAAATAAAGCATTTTTTTC
ACTGCATTCTAGTTGTGGTTTGTCCAAACTCATCAATGTATCTTATCATGTCTGGCTCTAGCTATCCCGC
CCCTAACTCCGCCCATCCCGCCCCTAACTCCGCCCAGTTCCGCCCATTCTCCGCCCCATGGCTGACTAAT
TTTTTTTATTTATGCAGAGGCCGAGGCCGCCTCGGCCTCTGAGCTATTCCAGAAGTAGTGAGGAGGCTTT
TTTGGAGGCCTAGGGACGTACCCAATTCGCCCTATAGTGAGTCGTATTACGCGCGCTCACTGGCCGTCGT
TTTACAACGTCGTGACTGGGAAAACCCTGGCGTTACCCAACTTAATCGCCTTGCAGCACATCCCCCTTTC
GCCAGCTGGCGTAATAGCGAAGAGGCCCGCACCGATCGCCCTTCCCAACAGTTGCGCAGCCTGAATGGCG
AATGGG
[124 nt withheld, positions 3367-3490]
C
[91 nt withheld, positions 3492-3582]
A
[49 nt withheld, positions 3584-3632]
CCTTTGACGTTGGAGTCCACGTTCTTT
[37 nt withheld, positions 3660-3696]
ACCCTATCTCGGTCTATTCTTTTGATTTATAAGGGATTTTGCCGATTTCGGCCTATTGGTTAAAAAATGA
GCTGATTTAACAAAAATTTAACGCGAATTTTAACAAAATATTAACGCTTACAATTTAGGTGGCACTTTTC
GGGGAAATGTGCGCGGAACCCCTATTTGTTTATTTTTCTAAATACATTCAAATATGTATCCGCTCATGAG
ACAATAACCCTGATAAATGCTTCAATAATATTGAAAAAGGAAGAGTATGAGTATTCAACATTTCCGTGTC
GCCCTTATTCCCTTTTTTGCGGCATTTTGCCTTCCTGTTTTTGCTCACCCAGAAACGCTGGTGAAAGTAA
AAGATGCTGAAGATCAGTTGGGTGCACGAGTGGGTTACATCGAACTGGATCTCAACAGCGGTAAGATCCT
TGAGAGTTTTCGCCCCGAAGAACGTTTTCCAATGATGAGCACTTTTAAAGTTCTGCTATGTGGCGCGGTA
TTATCCCGTATTGACGCCGGGCAAGAGCAACTCGGTCGCCGCATACACTATTCTCAGAATGACTTGGTTG
AGTACTCACCAGTCACAGAAAAGCATCTTACGGATGGCATGACAGTAAGAGAATTATGCAGTGCTGCCAT
AACCATGAGTGATAACACTGCGGCCAACTTACTTCTGACAACGATCGGAGGACCGAAGGAGCTAACCGCT
TTTTTGCACAACATGGGGGATCATGTAACTCGCCTTGATCGTTGGGAACCGGAGCTGAATGAAGCCATAC
CAAACGACGAGCGTGACACCACGATGCCTGTAGCAATGGCAACAACGTTGCGCAAACTATTAACTGGCGA
ACTACTTACTCTAGCTTCCCGGCAACAATTAATAGACTGGATGGAGGCGGATAAAGTTGCAGGACCACTT
CTGCGCTCGGCCCTTCCGGCTGGCTGGTTTATTGCTGATAAATCTGGAGCCGGTGAGCGTGGGTCTCGCG
GTATCATTGCAGCACTGGGGCCAGATGGTAAGCCCTCCCGTATCGTAGTTATCTACACGACGGGGAGTCA
GGCAACTATGGATGAACGAAATAGACAGATCGCTGAGATAGGTGCCTCACTGATTAAGCATTGGTAACTG
TCAGACCAAGTTTACTCATATATACTTTAGATTGATTTAAAACTTCATTTTTAATTTAAAAGGATCTAGG
TGAAGATCCTTTTTGATAATCTCATGACCAAAATCCCTTAACGTGAGTTTTCGTTCCACTGAGCGTCAGA
CCCCGTAGAAAAGATCAAAGGATCTTCTTGAGATCCTTTTTTTCTGCGCGTAATCTGCTGCTTGCAAACA
AAAAAACCACCGCTACCAGCGGTGGTTTGTTTGCCGGATCAAGAGCTACCAACTCTTTTTCCGAAGGTAA
CTGGCTTCAGCAGAGCGCAGATACCAAATACTGTTCTTCTAGTGTAGCCGTAGTTAGGCCACCACTTCAA
GAACTCTGTAGCACCGCCTACATACCTCGCTCTGCTAATCCTGTTACCAGTGGCTGCTGCCAGTGGCGAT
AAGTCGTGTCTTACCGGGTTGGACTCAAGACGATAGTTACCGGATAAGGCGCAGCGGTCGGGCTGAACGG
GGGGTTCGTGCACACAGCCCAGCTTGGAGCGAACGACCTACACCGAACTGAGATACCTACAGCGTGAGCT
ATGAGAAAGCGCCACGCTTCCCGAAGGGAGAAAGGCGGACAGGTATCCGGTAAGCGGCAGGGTCGGAACA
GGAGAGCGCACGAGGGAGCTTCCAGGGGGAAACGCCTGGTATCTTTATAGTCCTGTCGGGTTTCGCCACC
TCTGACTTGAGCGTCGATTTTTGTGATGCTCGTCAGGGGGGCGGAGCCTATGGAAAAACGCCAGCAACGC
GGCCTTTTTACGGTTCCTGGCCTTTTGCTGGCCTTTTGCTCACATGTTCTTTCCTGCGTTATCCCCTGAT
TCTGTGGATAACCGTATTACCGCCTTTGAGTGAGCTGATACCGCTCGCCGCAGCCGAACGACCGAGCGCA
GCGAGTCAGTGAGCGAGGAAGCGGAAGAGCGCCCAATACGCAAACCGCCTCTCCCCGCGCGTTGGCCGAT
TCATTAATGCAGCTGGCACGACAGGTTTCCCGACTGGAAAGCGGGCAGTGAGCGCAACGCAATTAATGTG
AGTTAGCTCACTCATTAGGCACCCCAGGCTTTACACTTTATGCTTCCGGCTCGTATGTTGTGTGGAATTG
TGAGCGGATAACAATTTCACACAGGAAACAGCTATGACCATGATTACGCCAAGCGCGCAATTAACCCTCA
CTAAAGGGAACAAAAGCTGGAGCTGCAAGCTTAATGTAGTCTTATGCAATACTCTTGTAGTCTTGCAACA
TGGTAACGATGAGTTAGCAACATGCCTTACAAGGAGAGAAAAAGCACCGTGCATGCCGATTGGTGGAAGT
AAGGTGGTACGATCGTGCCTTATTAGGAAGGCAACAGACGGGTCTGACATGGATTGGACGAACCACTGAA
TTGCCGCATTGCAGAGATATTGTATTTAAGTGCCTAGCTCGATACATAAACGGGTCTCTCTGGTTAGACC
AGATCTGAGCCTGGGAGCTCTCTGGCTAACTAGGGAACCCACTGCTTAAGCCTCAATAAAGCTTGCCTTG
AGTGCTTCAAGTAGTGTGTGCCCGTCTGTTGTGTGACTCTGGTAACTAGAGATCCCTCAGACCCTTTTAG
TCAGTGTGGAAAATCTCTAGCAGTGGCGCCCGAACAGGGACTTGAAAGCGAAAGGGAAACCAGAGGAGCT
CTCTCGACGCAGGACTCGGCTTGCTGAAGCGCGCACGGCAAGAGGCGAGGGGCGGCGACTGGTGAGTACG
CCAAAAATTTTGACTAGCGGAGGCTAGAAGGAGAGAGATGGGTGCGAGAGCGTCAGTATTAAGCGGGGGA
GAATTAGATCGCGATGGGAAAAAATTCGGTTAAGGCCAGGGGGAAAGAAAAAATATAAATTAAAACATAT
AGTATGGGCAAGCAGGGAGCTAGAACGATTCGCAGTTAATCCTGGCCTGTTAGAAACATCAGAAGGCTGT
AGACAAATACTGGGACAGCTACAACCATCCCTTCAGACAGGATCAGAAGAACTTAGATCATTATATAATA
CAGTAGCAACCCTCTATTGTGTGCATCAAAGGATAGAGATAAAAGACACCAAGGAAGCTTTAGACAAGAT
AGAGGAAGAGCAAAACAAAAGTAAGACCACCGCACAGCAAGCGGCCGCTGATCTTCAGACCTGGAGGAGG
AGATATGAGGGACAATTGGAGAAGTGAATTATATAAATATAAAGTAGTAAAAATTGAACCATTAGGAGTA
GCACCCACCAAGGCAAAGAGAAGAGTGGTGCAGAGAGAAAAAAGAGCAGTGGGAATAGGAGCTTTGTTCC
TTGGGTTCTTGGGAGCAGCAGGAAGCACTATGGGCGCAGCGTCAATGACGCTGACGGTACAGGCCAGACA
ATTATTGTCTGGTATAGTGCAGCAGCAGAACAATTTGCTGAGGGCTATTGAGGCGCAACAGCATCTGTTG
CAACTCACAGTCTGGGGCATCAAGCAGCTCCAGGCAAGAATCCTGGCTGTGGAAAGATACCTAAAGGATC
AACAGCTCCTGGGGATTTGGGGTTGCTCTGGAAAACTCATTTGCACCACTGCTGTGCCTTGGAATGCTAG
TTGGAGTAATAAATCTCTGGAACAGATTTGGAATCACACGACCTGGATGGAGTGGGACAGAGAAATTAAC
AATTACACAAGCTTAATACACTCCTTAATTGAAGAATCGCAAAACCAGCAAGAAAAGAATGAACAAGAAT
TATTGGAATTAGATAAATGGGCAAGTTTGTGGAATTGGTTTAACATAACAAATTGGCTGTGGTATATAAA
ATTATTCATAATGATAGTAGGAGGCTTGGTAGGTTTAAGAATAGTTTTTGCTGTACTTTCTATAGTGAAT
AGAGTTAGGCAGGGATATTCACCATTATCGTTTCAGACCCACCTCCCAACCCCGAGGGGACCCAGAGAGG
GCCTATTTCCCATGATTCCTTCATATTTGCATATACGATACAAGGCTGTTAGAGAGATAATTAGAATTAA
TTTGACTGTAAACACAAAGATATTAGTACAAAATACGTGACGTAGAAAGTAATAATTTCTTGGGTAGTTT
GCAGTTTTAAAATTATGTTTTAAAATGGACTATCATATGCTTACCGTAACTTGAAAGTATTTCGATTTCT
TGGCTTTATATATCTTGTGGAAAGGACGAAACACCGAGGCTAACTGTGATCTCAGAGTTTTAGAGCTAGA
AATAGCAAGTTAAAATAAGGCTAGTCCGTTATCAACTTGAAAAAGTGGCACCGAGTCGGTGCTTTTTTAA
GCTTGGCGTAACTAGATCTTGAGACAAATGGCAGTATTCATCCACAATTTTAAAAGAAAAGGGGGGATTG
GGGGGTACAGTGCAGGGGAAAGAATAGTAGACATAATAGCAACAGACATACAAACTAAAGAATTACAAAA
ACAAATTACAAAAATTCAAAATTTTCGGGTTTATTACAGGGACAGCAGAGATCCACTTTGGCGCCGGCTC
GAGGGGG
Features (pLannotate 1.2.2; 29 found; start..end, strand, type, name):
     14..80      +  CDS            small t antigen (fragment): SV40 (simian virus 40) small t antigen
    106..317     +  promoter       EF-1α core promoter: core promoter for human elongation factor EF-1α
    318..1256    +  intron         EF-1α intron A: intron upstream of the start codon of human EF-1α
   1278..1877    +  CDS            PuroR (fragment): puromycin N-acetyltransferase; pac from Streptomyces; confers resistance to puromycin
   1893..2481    +  misc_feature   WPRE: woodchuck hepatitis virus posttranscriptional regulatory element
   2532..2551    +  misc_feature   cPPT/CTS (fragment): central polypurine tract and central termination sequence of HIV-1
   2553..2786    +  LTR            3' LTR (ΔU3): self-inactivating 3' long terminal repeat (LTR) from HIV-1
   2864..2985    +  polyA_signal   SV40 poly(A) signal: SV40 polyadenylation signal
   3025..3160    +  rep_origin     SV40 ori: SV40 origin of replication
   3181..3199    -  promoter       T7 promoter: promoter for bacteriophage T7 RNA polymerase
   3207..3362    +  CDS            lacZα (fragment): LacZα fragment of β-galactosidase; lacZ fragment
   3367..3795    +  rep_origin     f1 ori (sequence partly withheld): f1 bacteriophage origin of replication; arrow indicates direction of (+) strand synthesis
   3848..3952    +  promoter       AmpR promoter: bla
   3953..4813    +  CDS            AmpR: β-lactamase; bla; confers resistance to ampicillin, carbenicillin, and related antibiotics
   4984..5572    +  rep_origin     ori: high-copy-number ColE1/pMB1/pBR322/pUC origin of replication
   5755..5847    +  CDS            lacI (fragment): lac repressor; lacI; The lac repressor binds to the lac operator to inhibit transcription in E. coli. This inhibition can be relieved by adding lactose or isopropyl-β-D-thiogalactopyranoside (IPTG).
   5860..5881    +  protein_bind   CAP binding site: CAP binding activates transcription in the presence of cAMP. E. coli catabolite activator protein
   5896..5926    +  promoter       lac promoter: promoter for the E. coli lac operon
   5934..5950    +  protein_bind   lac operator: The lac repressor binds to the lac operator to inhibit transcription in E. coli. This inhibition can be relieved by adding lactose or isopropyl-β-D-thiogalactopyranoside (IPTG). lac repressor encoded by lacI
   5995..6013    +  promoter       T3 promoter: promoter for bacteriophage T3 RNA polymerase
   6041..6267    +  promoter       RSV promoter: Rous sarcoma virus enhancer/promoter
   6268..6448    +  LTR            5' LTR (truncated): truncated 5' long terminal repeat (LTR) from HIV-1
   6495..6620    +  misc_feature   HIV-1 Ψ: packaging signal of human immunodeficiency virus type 1
   6604..6967    +  CDS            HIV-1 gag (fragment): gag protein from human immunodeficiency virus 1; gag
   7113..7346    +  misc_feature   RRE: The Rev response element (RRE) of HIV-1 allows for Rev-dependent mRNA export from the nucleus to the cytoplasm.
   7723..7749    +  CDS            Rev (fragment): human immunodeficiency virus 1 (HIV-1) Rev protein; rev; enhances nuclear export of unspliced and incompletely spliced viral mRNAs
   7753..7993    +  promoter       U6 promoter: RNA polymerase III promoter for human U6 snRNA
   8023..8098    +  misc_RNA       gRNA scaffold: guide RNA scaffold for the Streptococcus pyogenes CRISPR/Cas9 system
   8154..8271    +  misc_feature   cPPT/CTS: central polypurine tract and central termination sequence of HIV-1
