[The description below was written by a language model from this plasmid's Addgene catalogue record and pLannotate feature annotations shown in this document.]
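Description:
TLK1 gRNA (BRDN0001147425) is a third-generation lentiviral guide RNA plasmid built on the lentiGuide-Puro backbone, carrying a single sgRNA directed against human TLK1 (tousled-like kinase 1, also known as PKU-beta). It is propagated in E. coli as a high-copy plasmid through a ColE1/pUC-type origin with ampicillin selection (AmpR under its own promoter). The backbone also retains an f1 origin, an SV40 origin and poly(A) signal, and remnants of lac and T7/T3 cloning-vector sequences.

The lentiviral transfer cassette begins with an RSV promoter fused to a truncated HIV-1 5' LTR, which makes genomic RNA production Tat-independent. This is followed by the Ψ packaging signal with a partial gag region, and then the Rev response element for Rev-dependent nuclear export. Within the provirus, a human U6 RNA polymerase III promoter drives the TLK1-targeting spacer joined to the Streptococcus pyogenes Cas9 gRNA scaffold. A cPPT/CTS element sits downstream to aid nuclear import of the viral genome. A separate EF-1α core promoter with its intron A expresses puromycin N-acetyltransferase for selecting transduced mammalian cells, and a WPRE enhances transcript expression. The cassette ends in a U3-deleted, self-inactivating 3' LTR.

The guide was designed against several TLK1 reference transcripts, and the plasmid belongs to a human kinome gRNA collection. It encodes no Cas9, so it must be paired with a separate Cas9 vector such as lentiCas9-Blast or used in cells already expressing Cas9. Its typical use is CRISPR knockout of TLK1. The cloning method is not recorded.
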