Addgene plasmid #75995: TLK1 gRNA (BRDN0001147425)
Purpose: 3rd generation lentiviral gRNA plasmid targeting human TLK1
Depositing lab: John Doench & David Root. Depositing organization: Broad Institute. Publication: Optimized sgRNA design to maximize activity and minimize off-target effects of CRISPR-Cas9. Doench JG, Fusi N, Sullender M, Hegde M, Vaimberg EW, Donovan KF, Smith I, Tothova Z, Wilen C, Orchard R, Virgin HW, Listgarten J, Root DE. Nat Biotechnol. 2016 Jan 18. doi: 10.1038/nbt.3437. PubMed 26780180.
Backbone
  Vector backbone: lentiGuide-Puro
  Backbone manufacturer: Zhang Lab (Addgene plasmid # 52963)
  Vector type: Mammalian Expression, Lentiviral, CRISPR
  Selectable markers: Puromycin
Growth in bacteria
  Bacterial resistance: Ampicillin, 100 μg/mL
  Growth temperature: 37°C
  Growth strain: DH5alpha
  Copy number: High Copy
Gene/Insert
  Gene/Insert name: TLK1 (alt names: TLK1; NM_001136554.1)
  gRNA/shRNA sequence: AGGCTAACTGTGATCTCAGA
  Species: H. sapiens (human)
  Entrez Gene: TLK1 (a.k.a. PKU-beta)
  Promoter: hU6
  Cloning method: Unknown
  Sequencing primers: 5′ U6-F; 3′ pS2-R
Terms and licenses: Academic/Nonprofit Terms; Industry Terms: Not Available to Industry
Depositor comments: The gRNA was designed to target the following Genbank reference sequence(s): NM_001136554.1,NM_001136555.1,NM_012290.4. Note that this plasmid does NOT contain Cas9. It should be used in conjunction with lentiCas9-Blast (Addgene #52962) or otherwise with cell lines already expressing Cas9. Browse the full kinome gRNA library at http://www.addgene.org/pooled-library/broadgpp-human-kinome/ or visit http://www.broadinstitute.org/rnai/public/ for detailed protocols and information.
How to cite: TLK1 gRNA (BRDN0001147425) was a gift from John Doench & David Root (Addgene plasmid # 75995 ; http://n2t.net/addgene:75995 ; RRID:Addgene_75995)
