>Addgene plasmid #75995 | TLK1 gRNA (BRDN0001147425) | depositor partial sequence | sequence record 143455 | Target Sequence
AGGCTAACTGTGATCTCAGA
