>Addgene plasmid #75995 | TLK1 gRNA (BRDN0001147425) | addgene partial sequence | sequence record 184975 | hU6-F
CGTAGAAAGTAATAATTTCTTGGGTAGTTTGCAGTTTTAAAATTATGTTTTAAAATGGACTATCATATGC
TTACCGTAACTTGAAAGTATTTCGATTTCTTGGCTTTATATATCTTGTGGAAAGGACGAAACACCGAGGC
TAACTGTGATCTCAGAGTTTTAGAGCTAGAAATAGCAAGTTAAAATAAGGCTAGTCCGTTATCAACTTGA
AAAAGTGGCACCGAGTCGGTGCTTTTTTAAGCTTGGCGTAACTAGATCTTGAGACAAATGGCAGTATTCA
TCCACAATTTTAAAAGAAAAGGGGGGATTGGGGGGTACAGTGCAGGGGAAAGAATAGTAGACATAATAGC
AACAGACATACAAACTAAAGAATTACAAAAACAAATTACAAAAATTCAAAATTTTCGGGTTTATTACAGG
GACAGCAGAGATCCACTTTGGCGCCGGCTCGAGGGGGCCCGGGTGCAAAGATGGATAAAGTTTTAAACAG
AGAGGAATCTTTGCAGCTAATGGACCTTCTAGGTCTTGAAAGGAGTGGGAATTGGCTCCGGTGCCCGTCA
GTGGGCAGAG
